Addgene plasmid #81708: pDONR223_EGFR_p.G719D
Purpose: Gateway Donor vector containing EGFR, part of the Target Accelerator Plasmid Collection.
Depositing lab: Jesse Boehm & William Hahn & David Root. Depositing organization: Broad Institute. Publication: Systematic Functional Interrogation of Rare Cancer Variants Identifies Oncogenic Alleles. Kim E, Ilic N, Shrestha Y, Zou L, Kamburov A, Zhu C, Yang X, Lubonja R, Tran N, Nguyen C, Lawrence MS, Piccioni F, Bagul M, Doench JG, Chouinard CR, Wu X, Hogstrom L, Natoli T, Tamayo P, Horn H, Corsello SM, Lage K, Root DE, Subramanian A, Golub TR, Getz G, Boehm JS, Hahn WC. Cancer Discov. 2016 Jul;6(7):714-26. doi: 10.1158/2159-8290.CD-16-0160. Epub 2016 May 4. PubMed 27147599.
Backbone
  Vector backbone: pDONR223
  Backbone manufacturer: Invitrogen
  Backbone size w/o insert (bp): 2790
  Vector type: Gateway Entry vector
Growth in bacteria
  Bacterial resistance: Spectinomycin, 50 μg/mL
  Growth temperature: 37°C
  Growth strain: DH5alpha
  Copy number: High Copy
Gene/Insert
  Gene/Insert name: EGFR (alt name: NM_005228.4)
  Species: H. sapiens (human)
  Mutation: G719D
  Entrez Gene: EGFR (a.k.a. ERBB, ERBB1, ERRP, HER1, NISBD2, NNCIS, PIG61, mENA)
  Promoter: None
  Cloning method: Gateway Cloning
  Sequencing primers: 5′ M13pUC-fwd; 3′ M13-Rev
Terms and licenses: Academic/Nonprofit Terms; Industry Terms: Not Available to Industry
Depositor comments: Open state: NO stop codon immediately follows insert
How to cite: pDONR223_EGFR_p.G719D was a gift from Jesse Boehm & William Hahn & David Root (Addgene plasmid # 81708 ; http://n2t.net/addgene:81708 ; RRID:Addgene_81708)
