[The description below was written by a language model from this plasmid's Addgene catalogue record and pLannotate feature annotations shown in this document.]
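Description:
pDONR223_EGFR_p.G719D is a Gateway entry clone built on the Invitrogen pDONR223 backbone, carrying the full-length open reading frame of human epidermal growth factor receptor (EGFR) with the G719D missense substitution. It is a bacterial propagation and shuttling plasmid rather than an expression vector. It replicates in E. coli from a high-copy ColE1/pUC-type origin and is selected with spectinomycin through the aadA (SmR) aminoglycoside adenylyltransferase gene, which sits downstream of a fragment of the class 1 integron Pc promoter. The sequenced record is 6,438 nt, and the EGFR coding sequence accounts for roughly 3.6 kb of it.

The EGFR insert is flanked by two attL-type recombination sites. The automated annotation labels these attL3 and attL2, although a standard entry clone of this kind would normally be described as attL1/attL2. These sites allow LR Clonase-mediated transfer of the ORF into any compatible Gateway destination vector. No promoter drives the insert in this plasmid, so expression depends on the destination vector chosen. rrnB T1 and T2 terminators lie upstream of the cassette to insulate it from read-through transcription, and a T7 promoter sits just outside the downstream att site. The short lacI, lacZα and GmR hits are annotated only as fragments, apparently backbone remnants.

The clone is in the "open" configuration, meaning no stop codon immediately follows the insert, so it can be fused in frame to C-terminal tags supplied by a destination vector. It belongs to the Target Accelerator Plasmid Collection, a set of cancer-associated alleles made for systematic functional testing of rare variants for oncogenic activity.
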