Features (pLannotate 1.2.2; 12 found; start..end, strand, type, name):
     21..609     +  rep_origin     ori: high-copy-number ColE1/pMB1/pBR322/pUC origin of replication
    792..884     +  CDS            lacI (fragment): lac repressor; lacI; The lac repressor binds to the lac operator to inhibit transcription in E. coli. This inhibition can be relieved by adding lactose or isopropyl-β-D-thiogalactopyranoside (IPTG).
    939..966     -  terminator     rrnB T2 terminator: transcription terminator T2 from the E. coli rrnB gene
   1098..1141    +  terminator     rrnB T1 terminator: Escherichia coli rrnB; transcription terminator T1 from the E. coli rrnB gene
   1188..1224    -  CDS            lacZα (fragment): LacZα fragment of β-galactosidase; lacZ fragment
   1241..1336    +  protein_bind   attL3: mutant version of attL; recombination site for the Gateway® LR reaction LR Clonase™
   1342..4971    +  CDS            EGFR: precursor of human epidermal growth factor receptor
   4988..5087    -  protein_bind   attL2: mutant version of attL; recombination site for the Gateway® LR reaction LR Clonase™
   5105..5123    -  promoter       T7 promoter: promoter for bacteriophage T7 RNA polymerase
   5313..5336    +  promoter       Pc promoter (fragment): intI1 (promoter lies within the coding sequence); class 1 integron promoter
   5512..5568    +  CDS            GmR (fragment): gentamycin acetyltransferase; aacC1; confers resistance to gentamycin
   5575..6366    +  CDS            SmR: aminoglycoside adenylyltransferase (Murphy, 1985); aadA; confers resistance to spectinomycin and streptomycin
>Addgene plasmid #81708 | pDONR223_EGFR_p.G719D | addgene full sequence | sequence record 168660 | Addgene NGS Result
GAAAAGATCAAAGGATCTTCTTGAGATCCTTTTTTTCTGCGCGTAATCTGCTGCTTGCAAACAAAAAAAC
CACCGCTACCAGCGGTGGTTTGTTTGCCGGATCAAGAGCTACCAACTCTTTTTCCGAAGGTAACTGGCTT
CAGCAGAGCGCAGATACCAAATACTGTTCTTCTAGTGTAGCCGTAGTTAGGCCACCACTTCAAGAACTCT
GTAGCACCGCCTACATACCTCGCTCTGCTAATCCTGTTACCAGTGGCTGCTGCCAGTGGCGATAAGTCGT
GTCTTACCGGGTTGGACTCAAGACGATAGTTACCGGATAAGGCGCAGCGGTCGGGCTGAACGGGGGGTTC
GTGCACACAGCCCAGCTTGGAGCGAACGACCTACACCGAACTGAGATACCTACAGCGTGAGCTATGAGAA
AGCGCCACGCTTCCCGAAGGGAGAAAGGCGGACAGGTATCCGGTAAGCGGCAGGGTCGGAACAGGAGAGC
GCACGAGGGAGCTTCCAGGGGGAAACGCCTGGTATCTTTATAGTCCTGTCGGGTTTCGCCACCTCTGACT
TGAGCGTCGATTTTTGTGATGCTCGTCAGGGGGGCGGAGCCTATGGAAAAACGCCAGCAACGCGGCCTTT
TTACGGTTCCTGGCCTTTTGCTGGCCTTTTGCTCACATGTTCTTTCCTGCGTTATCCCCTGATTCTGTGG
ATAACCGTATTACCGCCTTTGAGTGAGCTGATACCGCTCGCCGCAGCCGAACGACCGAGCGCAGCGAGTC
AGTGAGCGAGGAAGCGGAAGAGCGCCCAATACGCAAACCGCCTCTCCCCGCGCGTTGGCCGATTCATTAA
TGCAGCTGGCACGACAGGTTTCCCGACTGGAAAGCGGGCAGTGAGCGCAACGCAATTAATACGCGTACCG
CTAGCCAGGAAGAGTTTGTAGAAACGCAAAAAGGCCATCCGTCAGGATGGCCTTCTGCTTAGTTTGATGC
CTGGCAGTTTATGGCGGGCGTCCTGCCCGCCACCCTCCGGGCCGTTGCTTCACAACGTTCAAATCCGCTC
CCGGCGGATTTGTCCTACTCAGGAGAGCGTTCACCGACAAACAACAGATAAAACGAAAGGCCCAGTCTTC
CGACTGAGCCTTTCGTTTTATTTGATGCCTGGCAGTTCCCTACTCTCGCGTTAACGCTAGCATGGATGTT
TTCCCAGTCACGACGTTGTAAAACGACGGCCAGTCTTAAGCTCGGGCCCCAAATAATGATTTTATTTTGA
CTGATAGTGACCTGTTCGTTGCAACAAATTGATGAGCAATGCTTTTTTATAATGCCAACTTTGTACAAAA
AAGTTGGCACCATGCGACCCTCCGGGACGGCCGGGGCAGCGCTCCTGGCGCTGCTGGCTGCGCTCTGCCC
GGCGAGTCGGGCTCTGGAGGAAAAGAAAGTTTGCCAAGGCACGAGTAACAAGCTCACGCAGTTGGGCACT
TTTGAAGATCATTTTCTCAGCCTCCAGAGGATGTTCAATAACTGTGAGGTGGTCCTTGGGAATTTGGAAA
TTACCTATGTGCAGAGGAATTATGATCTTTCCTTCTTAAAGACCATCCAGGAGGTGGCTGGTTATGTCCT
CATTGCCCTCAACACAGTGGAGCGAATTCCTTTGGAAAACCTGCAGATCATCAGAGGAAATATGTACTAC
GAAAATTCCTATGCCTTAGCAGTCTTATCTAACTATGATGCAAATAAAACCGGACTGAAGGAGCTGCCCA
TGAGAAATTTACAGGAAATCCTGCATGGCGCCGTGCGGTTCAGCAACAACCCTGCCCTGTGCAACGTGGA
GAGCATCCAGTGGCGGGACATAGTCAGCAGTGACTTTCTCAGCAACATGTCGATGGACTTCCAGAACCAC
CTGGGCAGCTGCCAAAAGTGTGATCCAAGCTGTCCCAATGGGAGCTGCTGGGGTGCAGGAGAGGAGAACT
GCCAGAAACTGACCAAAATCATCTGTGCCCAGCAGTGCTCCGGGCGCTGCCGTGGCAAGTCCCCCAGTGA
CTGCTGCCACAACCAGTGTGCTGCAGGCTGCACAGGCCCCCGGGAGAGCGACTGCCTGGTCTGCCGCAAA
TTCCGAGACGAAGCCACGTGCAAGGACACCTGCCCCCCACTCATGCTCTACAACCCCACCACGTACCAGA
TGGATGTGAACCCCGAGGGCAAATACAGCTTTGGTGCCACCTGCGTGAAGAAGTGTCCCCGTAATTATGT
GGTGACAGATCACGGCTCGTGCGTCCGAGCCTGTGGGGCCGACAGCTATGAGATGGAGGAAGACGGCGTC
CGCAAGTGTAAGAAGTGCGAAGGGCCTTGCCGCAAAGTGTGTAACGGAATAGGTATTGGTGAATTTAAAG
ACTCACTCTCCATAAATGCTACGAATATTAAACACTTCAAAAACTGCACCTCCATCAGTGGCGATCTCCA
CATCCTGCCGGTGGCATTTAGGGGTGACTCCTTCACACATACTCCTCCTCTGGATCCACAGGAACTGGAT
ATTCTGAAAACCGTAAAGGAAATCACAGGGTTTTTGCTGATTCAGGCTTGGCCTGAAAACAGGACGGACC
TCCATGCCTTTGAGAACCTAGAAATCATACGCGGCAGGACCAAGCAACATGGTCAGTTTTCTCTTGCAGT
CGTCAGCCTGAACATAACATCCTTGGGATTACGCTCCCTCAAGGAGATAAGTGATGGAGATGTGATAATT
TCAGGAAACAAAAATTTGTGCTATGCAAATACAATAAACTGGAAAAAACTGTTTGGGACCTCCGGTCAGA
AAACCAAAATTATAAGCAACAGAGGTGAAAACAGCTGCAAGGCCACAGGCCAGGTCTGCCATGCCTTGTG
CTCCCCCGAGGGCTGCTGGGGCCCGGAGCCCAGGGACTGCGTCTCTTGCCGGAATGTCAGCCGAGGCAGG
GAATGCGTGGACAAGTGCAACCTTCTGGAGGGTGAGCCAAGGGAGTTTGTGGAGAACTCTGAGTGCATAC
AGTGCCACCCAGAGTGCCTGCCTCAGGCCATGAACATCACCTGCACAGGACGGGGACCAGACAACTGTAT
CCAGTGTGCCCACTACATTGACGGCCCCCACTGCGTCAAGACCTGCCCGGCAGGAGTCATGGGAGAAAAC
AACACCCTGGTCTGGAAGTACGCAGACGCCGGCCATGTGTGCCACCTGTGCCATCCAAACTGCACCTACG
GATGCACTGGGCCAGGTCTTGAAGGCTGTCCAACGAATGGGCCTAAGATCCCGTCCATCGCCACTGGGAT
GGTGGGGGCCCTCCTCTTGCTGCTGGTGGTGGCCCTGGGGATCGGCCTCTTCATGCGAAGGCGCCACATC
GTTCGGAAGCGCACGCTGCGGAGGCTGCTGCAGGAGAGGGAGCTTGTGGAGCCTCTTACACCCAGTGGAG
AAGCTCCCAACCAAGCTCTCTTGAGGATCTTGAAGGAAACTGAATTCAAAAAGATCAAAGTGCTGGACTC
CGGTGCGTTCGGCACGGTGTATAAGGGACTCTGGATCCCAGAAGGTGAGAAAGTTAAAATTCCCGTCGCT
ATCAAGGAATTAAGAGAAGCAACATCTCCGAAAGCCAACAAGGAAATCCTCGATGAAGCCTACGTGATGG
CCAGCGTGGACAACCCCCACGTGTGCCGCCTGCTGGGCATCTGCCTCACCTCCACCGTGCAACTCATCAC
GCAGCTCATGCCCTTCGGCTGCCTCCTGGACTATGTCCGGGAACACAAAGACAATATTGGCTCCCAGTAC
CTGCTCAACTGGTGTGTGCAGATCGCAAAGGGCATGAACTACTTGGAGGACCGTCGCTTGGTGCACCGCG
ACCTGGCAGCCAGGAACGTACTGGTGAAAACACCGCAGCATGTCAAGATCACAGATTTTGGGCTGGCCAA
ACTGCTGGGTGCGGAAGAGAAAGAATACCATGCAGAAGGAGGCAAAGTGCCTATCAAGTGGATGGCATTG
GAATCAATTTTACACAGAATCTATACCCACCAGAGTGATGTCTGGAGCTACGGGGTGACCGTTTGGGAGT
TGATGACCTTTGGATCCAAGCCATATGACGGAATCCCTGCCAGCGAGATCTCCTCCATCCTGGAGAAAGG
AGAACGCCTCCCTCAGCCACCCATATGTACCATCGATGTCTACATGATCATGGTCAAGTGCTGGATGATA
GACGCAGATAGTCGCCCAAAGTTCCGTGAGTTGATCATCGAATTCTCCAAAATGGCCCGAGACCCCCAGC
GCTACCTTGTCATTCAGGGGGATGAAAGAATGCATTTGCCAAGTCCTACAGACTCCAACTTCTACCGTGC
CCTGATGGATGAAGAAGACATGGACGACGTGGTGGATGCCGACGAGTACCTCATCCCACAGCAGGGCTTC
TTCAGCAGCCCCTCCACGTCACGGACTCCCCTCCTGAGCTCTCTGAGTGCAACCAGCAACAATTCCACCG
TGGCTTGCATTGATAGAAATGGGCTGCAAAGCTGTCCCATCAAGGAAGACAGCTTCTTGCAGCGATACAG
CTCAGACCCCACAGGCGCCTTGACTGAGGACAGCATAGACGACACCTTCCTCCCAGTGCCTGAATACATA
AACCAGTCCGTTCCCAAAAGGCCCGCTGGCTCTGTGCAGAATCCTGTCTATCACAATCAGCCTCTGAACC
CCGCGCCCAGCAGAGACCCACACTACCAGGACCCCCACAGCACTGCAGTGGGCAACCCCGAGTATCTCAA
CACTGTCCAGCCCACCTGTGTCAACAGCACATTCGACAGCCCTGCCCACTGGGCCCAGAAAGGCAGCCAC
CAAATTAGCCTGGACAACCCTGACTACCAGCAGGACTTCTTTCCCAAGGAAGCCAAGCCAAATGGCATCT
TTAAGGGCTCCACAGCTGAAAATGCAGAATACCTAAGGGTCGCGCCACAAAGCAGTGAATTTATTGGAGC
AAAGGGTGGGCGCGCCGACCCAGCTTTCTTGTACAAAGTTGGCATTATAAGAAAGCATTGCTTATCAATT
TGTTGCAACGAACAGGTCACTATCAGTCAAAATAAAATCATTATTTGCCATCCAGCTGATATCCCCTATA
GTGAGTCGTATTACATGGTCATAGCTGTTTCCTGGCAGCTCTGGCCCGTGTCTCAAAATCTCTGATGTTA
CATTGCACAAGATAAAAATATATCATCATGCCTCCTCTAGACCAGCCAGGACAGAAATGCCTCGACTTCG
CTGCTACCCAAGGTTGCCGGGTGACGCACACCGTGGAAACGGATGAAGGCACGAACCCAGTGGACATAAG
CCTGTTCGGTTCGTAAGCTGTAATGCAAGTAGCGTATGCGCTCACGCAACTGGTCCAGAACCTTGACCGA
ACGCAGCGGTGGTAACGGCGCAGTGGCGGTTTTCATGGCTTGTTATGACTGTTTTTTTGGGGTACAGTCT
ATGCCTCGGGCATCCAAGCAGCAAGCGCGTTACGCCGTGGGTCGATGTTTGATGTTATGGAGCAGCAACG
ATGTTACGCAGCAGGGCAGTCGCCCTAAAACAAAGTTAAACATTATGAGGGAAGCGGTGATCGCCGAAGT
ATCGACTCAACTATCAGAGGTAGTTGGCGTCATCGAGCGCCATCTCGAACCGACGTTGCTGGCCGTACAT
TTGTACGGCTCCGCAGTGGATGGCGGCCTGAAGCCACACAGTGATATTGATTTGCTGGTTACGGTGACCG
TAAGGCTTGATGAAACAACGCGGCGAGCTTTGATCAACGACCTTTTGGAAACTTCGGCTTCCCCTGGAGA
GAGCGAGATTCTCCGCGCTGTAGAAGTCACCATTGTTGTGCACGACGACATCATTCCGTGGCGTTATCCA
GCTAAGCGCGAACTGCAATTTGGAGAATGGCAGCGCAATGACATTCTTGCAGGTATCTTCGAGCCAGCCA
CGATCGACATTGATCTGGCTATCTTGCTGACAAAAGCAAGAGAACATAGCGTTGCCTTGGTAGGTCCAGC
GGCGGAGGAACTCTTTGATCCGGTTCCTGAACAGGATCTATTTGAGGCGCTAAATGAAACCTTAACGCTA
TGGAACTCGCCGCCCGACTGGGCTGGCGATGAGCGAAATGTAGTGCTTACGTTGTCCCGCATTTGGTACA
GCGCAGTAACCGGCAAAATCGCGCCGAAGGATGTCGCTGCCGACTGGGCAATGGAGCGCCTGCCGGCCCA
GTATCAGCCCGTCATACTTGAAGCTAGACAGGCTTATCTTGGACAAGAAGAAGATCGCTTGGCCTCGCGC
GCAGATCAGTTGGAAGAATTTGTCCACTACGTGAAAGGCGAGATCACCAAGGTAGTCGGCAAATAACCCT
CGAGCCACCCATGACCAAAATCCCTTAACGTGAGTTACGCGTCGTTCCACTGAGCGTCAGACCCCGTA
