>Addgene plasmid #81708 | pDONR223_EGFR_p.G719D | depositor partial sequence | sequence record 155027 | Insert sequence
ATGCGACCCTCCGGGACGGCCGGGGCAGCGCTCCTGGCGCTGCTGGCTGCGCTCTGCCCGGCGAGTCGGG
CTCTGGAGGAAAAGAAAGTTTGCCAAGGCACGAGTAACAAGCTCACGCAGTTGGGCACTTTTGAAGATCA
TTTTCTCAGCCTCCAGAGGATGTTCAATAACTGTGAGGTGGTCCTTGGGAATTTGGAAATTACCTATGTG
CAGAGGAATTATGATCTTTCCTTCTTAAAGACCATCCAGGAGGTGGCTGGTTATGTCCTCATTGCCCTCA
ACACAGTGGAGCGAATTCCTTTGGAAAACCTGCAGATCATCAGAGGAAATATGTACTACGAAAATTCCTA
TGCCTTAGCAGTCTTATCTAACTATGATGCAAATAAAACCGGACTGAAGGAGCTGCCCATGAGAAATTTA
CAGGAAATCCTGCATGGCGCCGTGCGGTTCAGCAACAACCCTGCCCTGTGCAACGTGGAGAGCATCCAGT
GGCGGGACATAGTCAGCAGTGACTTTCTCAGCAACATGTCGATGGACTTCCAGAACCACCTGGGCAGCTG
CCAAAAGTGTGATCCAAGCTGTCCCAATGGGAGCTGCTGGGGTGCAGGAGAGGAGAACTGCCAGAAACTG
ACCAAAATCATCTGTGCCCAGCAGTGCTCCGGGCGCTGCCGTGGCAAGTCCCCCAGTGACTGCTGCCACA
ACCAGTGTGCTGCAGGCTGCACAGGCCCCCGGGAGAGCGACTGCCTGGTCTGCCGCAAATTCCGAGACGA
AGCCACGTGCAAGGACACCTGCCCCCCACTCATGCTCTACAACCCCACCACGTACCAGATGGATGTGAAC
CCCGAGGGCAAATACAGCTTTGGTGCCACCTGCGTGAAGAAGTGTCCCCGTAATTATGTGGTGACAGATC
ACGGCTCGTGCGTCCGAGCCTGTGGGGCCGACAGCTATGAGATGGAGGAAGACGGCGTCCGCAAGTGTAA
GAAGTGCGAAGGGCCTTGCCGCAAAGTGTGTAACGGAATAGGTATTGGTGAATTTAAAGACTCACTCTCC
ATAAATGCTACGAATATTAAACACTTCAAAAACTGCACCTCCATCAGTGGCGATCTCCACATCCTGCCGG
TGGCATTTAGGGGTGACTCCTTCACACATACTCCTCCTCTGGATCCACAGGAACTGGATATTCTGAAAAC
CGTAAAGGAAATCACAGGGTTTTTGCTGATTCAGGCTTGGCCTGAAAACAGGACGGACCTCCATGCCTTT
GAGAACCTAGAAATCATACGCGGCAGGACCAAGCAACATGGTCAGTTTTCTCTTGCAGTCGTCAGCCTGA
ACATAACATCCTTGGGATTACGCTCCCTCAAGGAGATAAGTGATGGAGATGTGATAATTTCAGGAAACAA
AAATTTGTGCTATGCAAATACAATAAACTGGAAAAAACTGTTTGGGACCTCCGGTCAGAAAACCAAAATT
ATAAGCAACAGAGGTGAAAACAGCTGCAAGGCCACAGGCCAGGTCTGCCATGCCTTGTGCTCCCCCGAGG
GCTGCTGGGGCCCGGAGCCCAGGGACTGCGTCTCTTGCCGGAATGTCAGCCGAGGCAGGGAATGCGTGGA
CAAGTGCAACCTTCTGGAGGGTGAGCCAAGGGAGTTTGTGGAGAACTCTGAGTGCATACAGTGCCACCCA
GAGTGCCTGCCTCAGGCCATGAACATCACCTGCACAGGACGGGGACCAGACAACTGTATCCAGTGTGCCC
ACTACATTGACGGCCCCCACTGCGTCAAGACCTGCCCGGCAGGAGTCATGGGAGAAAACAACACCCTGGT
CTGGAAGTACGCAGACGCCGGCCATGTGTGCCACCTGTGCCATCCAAACTGCACCTACGGATGCACTGGG
CCAGGTCTTGAAGGCTGTCCAACGAATGGGCCTAAGATCCCGTCCATCGCCACTGGGATGGTGGGGGCCC
TCCTCTTGCTGCTGGTGGTGGCCCTGGGGATCGGCCTCTTCATGCGAAGGCGCCACATCGTTCGGAAGCG
CACGCTGCGGAGGCTGCTGCAGGAGAGGGAGCTTGTGGAGCCTCTTACACCCAGTGGAGAAGCTCCCAAC
CAAGCTCTCTTGAGGATCTTGAAGGAAACTGAATTCAAAAAGATCAAAGTGCTGGACTCCGGTGCGTTCG
GCACGGTGTATAAGGGACTCTGGATCCCAGAAGGTGAGAAAGTTAAAATTCCCGTCGCTATCAAGGAATT
AAGAGAAGCAACATCTCCGAAAGCCAACAAGGAAATCCTCGATGAAGCCTACGTGATGGCCAGCGTGGAC
AACCCCCACGTGTGCCGCCTGCTGGGCATCTGCCTCACCTCCACCGTGCAACTCATCACGCAGCTCATGC
CCTTCGGCTGCCTCCTGGACTATGTCCGGGAACACAAAGACAATATTGGCTCCCAGTACCTGCTCAACTG
GTGTGTGCAGATCGCAAAGGGCATGAACTACTTGGAGGACCGTCGCTTGGTGCACCGCGACCTGGCAGCC
AGGAACGTACTGGTGAAAACACCGCAGCATGTCAAGATCACAGATTTTGGGCTGGCCAAACTGCTGGGTG
CGGAAGAGAAAGAATACCATGCAGAAGGAGGCAAAGTGCCTATCAAGTGGATGGCATTGGAATCAATTTT
ACACAGAATCTATACCCACCAGAGTGATGTCTGGAGCTACGGGGTGACCGTTTGGGAGTTGATGACCTTT
GGATCCAAGCCATATGACGGAATCCCTGCCAGCGAGATCTCCTCCATCCTGGAGAAAGGAGAACGCCTCC
CTCAGCCACCCATATGTACCATCGATGTCTACATGATCATGGTCAAGTGCTGGATGATAGACGCAGATAG
TCGCCCAAAGTTCCGTGAGTTGATCATCGAATTCTCCAAAATGGCCCGAGACCCCCAGCGCTACCTTGTC
ATTCAGGGGGATGAAAGAATGCATTTGCCAAGTCCTACAGACTCCAACTTCTACCGTGCCCTGATGGATG
AAGAAGACATGGACGACGTGGTGGATGCCGACGAGTACCTCATCCCACAGCAGGGCTTCTTCAGCAGCCC
CTCCACGTCACGGACTCCCCTCCTGAGCTCTCTGAGTGCAACCAGCAACAATTCCACCGTGGCTTGCATT
GATAGAAATGGGCTGCAAAGCTGTCCCATCAAGGAAGACAGCTTCTTGCAGCGATACAGCTCAGACCCCA
CAGGCGCCTTGACTGAGGACAGCATAGACGACACCTTCCTCCCAGTGCCTGAATACATAAACCAGTCCGT
TCCCAAAAGGCCCGCTGGCTCTGTGCAGAATCCTGTCTATCACAATCAGCCTCTGAACCCCGCGCCCAGC
AGAGACCCACACTACCAGGACCCCCACAGCACTGCAGTGGGCAACCCCGAGTATCTCAACACTGTCCAGC
CCACCTGTGTCAACAGCACATTCGACAGCCCTGCCCACTGGGCCCAGAAAGGCAGCCACCAAATTAGCCT
GGACAACCCTGACTACCAGCAGGACTTCTTTCCCAAGGAAGCCAAGCCAAATGGCATCTTTAAGGGCTCC
ACAGCTGAAAATGCAGAATACCTAAGGGTCGCGCCACAAAGCAGTGAATTTATTGGAGCA
